>Addgene plasmid #49057 | pGL410_INS421 | depositor full sequence | sequence record 72170 | pGL410_INS421 sequence 4614 bps
GGCCTAACTGGCCGGTACCTGAGCTCTGTGGGGACAGGGGTCTGGGGACAGCAGCGCAAAGAGCCCCGCC
CTGCAGCCTCCAGCTCTCCTGGTCTAATGTGGAAAGTGGCCCAGGTGAGGGCTTTGCTCTCCTGGAGACA
TTTGCCCCCAGCTGTGAGCAGGGACAGGTCTGGCCACCGGGCCCCTGGTTAAGACTCTAATGACCCGCTG
GTCCTGAGGAAGAGGTGCTGACGACCAAGGAGATCTTCCCACAGACCCAGCACCAGGGAAATGGTCCGGA
AATTGCAGCCTCAGCCCCCAGCCATCTGCCGACCCCCCCACCCCAGGCCCTAATGGGCCAGGCGGCAGGG
GTTGACAGGTAGGGGAGATGGGCTCTGAGACTATAAAGCCAGCGGGGGCCCAGCAGCCCTCAGCCCTCCA
GGACAGGCTGCATCAGAAGCTTGGCAATCCGGTACTGTTGGTAAAGCCACCATGGAAGATGCCAAAAACA
TTAAGAAGGGCCCAGCGCCATTCTACCCACTCGAAGACGGGACCGCCGGCGAGCAGCTGCACAAAGCCAT
GAAGCGCTACGCCCTGGTGCCCGGCACCATCGCCTTTACCGACGCACATATCGAGGTGGACATTACCTAC
GCCGAGTACTTCGAGATGAGCGTTCGGCTGGCAGAAGCTATGAAGCGCTATGGGCTGAATACAAACCATC
GGATCGTGGTGTGCAGCGAGAATAGCTTGCAGTTCTTCATGCCCGTGTTGGGTGCCCTGTTCATCGGTGT
GGCTGTGGCCCCAGCTAACGACATCTACAACGAGCGCGAGCTGCTGAACAGCATGGGCATCAGCCAGCCC
ACCGTCGTATTCGTGAGCAAGAAAGGGCTGCAAAAGATCCTCAACGTGCAAAAGAAGCTACCGATCATAC
AAAAGATCATCATCATGGATAGCAAGACCGACTACCAGGGCTTCCAAAGCATGTACACCTTCGTGACTTC
CCATTTGCCACCCGGCTTCAACGAGTACGACTTCGTGCCCGAGAGCTTCGACCGGGACAAAACCATCGCC
CTGATCATGAACAGTAGTGGCAGTACCGGATTGCCCAAGGGCGTAGCCCTACCGCACCGCACCGCTTGTG
TCCGATTCAGTCATGCCCGCGACCCCATCTTCGGCAACCAGATCATCCCCGACACCGCTATCCTCAGCGT
GGTGCCATTTCACCACGGCTTCGGCATGTTCACCACGCTGGGCTACTTGATCTGCGGCTTTCGGGTCGTG
CTCATGTACCGCTTCGAGGAGGAGCTATTCTTGCGCAGCTTGCAAGACTATAAGATTCAATCTGCCCTGC
TGGTGCCCACACTATTTAGCTTCTTCGCTAAGAGCACTCTCATCGACAAGTACGACCTAAGCAACTTGCA
CGAGATCGCCAGCGGCGGGGCGCCGCTCAGCAAGGAGGTAGGTGAGGCCGTGGCCAAACGCTTCCACCTA
CCAGGCATCCGCCAGGGCTACGGCCTGACAGAAACAACCAGCGCCATTCTGATCACCCCCGAAGGGGACG
ACAAGCCTGGCGCAGTAGGCAAGGTGGTGCCCTTCTTCGAGGCTAAGGTGGTGGACTTGGACACCGGTAA
GACACTGGGTGTGAACCAGCGCGGCGAGCTGTGCGTCCGTGGCCCCATGATCATGAGCGGCTACGTTAAC
AACCCCGAGGCTACAAACGCTCTCATCGACAAGGACGGCTGGCTGCACAGCGGCGACATCGCCTACTGGG
ACGAGGACGAGCACTTCTTCATCGTGGACCGGCTGAAGAGCCTGATCAAATACAAGGGCTACCAGGTAGC
CCCAGCCGAACTGGAGAGCATCCTGCTGCAACACCCCAACATCTTCGACGCCGGGGTCGCCGGCCTGCCC
GACGACGATGCCGGCGAGCTGCCCGCCGCAGTCGTCGTGCTGGAACACGGTAAAACCATGACCGAGAAGG
AGATCGTGGACTATGTGGCCAGCCAGGTTACAACCGCCAAGAAGCTGCGCGGTGGTGTTGTGTTCGTGGA
CGAGGTGCCTAAAGGACTGACCGGCAAGTTGGACGCCCGCAAGATCCGCGAGATTCTCATTAAGGCCAAG
AAGGGCGGCAAGATCGCCGTGTAATAATTCTAGAGTCGGGGCGGCCGGCCGCTTCGAGCAGACATGATAA
GATACATTGATGAGTTTGGACAAACCACAACTAGAATGCAGTGAAAAAAATGCTTTATTTGTGAAATTTG
TGATGCTATTGCTTTATTTGTAACCATTATAAGCTGCAATAAACAAGTTAACAACAACAATTGCATTCAT
TTTATGTTTCAGGTTCAGGGGGAGGTGTGGGAGGTTTTTTAAAGCAAGTAAAACCTCTACAAATGTGGTA
AAATCGATAAGGATCCGTCGACCGATGCCCTTGAGAGCCTTCAACCCAGTCAGCTCCTTCCGGTGGGCGC
GGGGCATGACTATCGTCGCCGCACTTATGACTGTCTTCTTTATCATGCAACTCGTAGGACAGGTGCCGGC
AGCGCTCTTCCGCTTCCTCGCTCACTGACTCGCTGCGCTCGGTCGTTCGGCTGCGGCGAGCGGTATCAGC
TCACTCAAAGGCGGTAATACGGTTATCCACAGAATCAGGGGATAACGCAGGAAAGAACATGTGAGCAAAA
GGCCAGCAAAAGGCCAGGAACCGTAAAAAGGCCGCGTTGCTGGCGTTTTTCCATAGGCTCCGCCCCCCTG
ACGAGCATCACAAAAATCGACGCTCAAGTCAGAGGTGGCGAAACCCGACAGGACTATAAAGATACCAGGC
GTTTCCCCCTGGAAGCTCCCTCGTGCGCTCTCCTGTTCCGACCCTGCCGCTTACCGGATACCTGTCCGCC
TTTCTCCCTTCGGGAAGCGTGGCGCTTTCTCATAGCTCACGCTGTAGGTATCTCAGTTCGGTGTAGGTCG
TTCGCTCCAAGCTGGGCTGTGTGCACGAACCCCCCGTTCAGCCCGACCGCTGCGCCTTATCCGGTAACTA
TCGTCTTGAGTCCAACCCGGTAAGACACGACTTATCGCCACTGGCAGCAGCCACTGGTAACAGGATTAGC
AGAGCGAGGTATGTAGGCGGTGCTACAGAGTTCTTGAAGTGGTGGCCTAACTACGGCTACACTAGAAGAA
CAGTATTTGGTATCTGCGCTCTGCTGAAGCCAGTTACCTTCGGAAAAAGAGTTGGTAGCTCTTGATCCGG
CAAACAAACCACCGCTGGTAGCGGTGGTTTTTTTGTTTGCAAGCAGCAGATTACGCGCAGAAAAAAAGGA
TCTCAAGAAGATCCTTTGATCTTTTCTACGGGGTCTGACGCTCAGTGGAACGAAAACTCACGTTAAGGGA
TTTTGGTCATGAGATTATCAAAAAGGATCTTCACCTAGATCCTTTTAAATTAAAAATGAAGTTTTAAATC
AATCTAAAGTATATATGAGTAAACTTGGTCTGACAGCGGCCGCAAATGCTAAACCACTGCAGTGGTTACC
AGTGCTTGATCAGTGAGGCACCGATCTCAGCGATCTGCCTATTTCGTTCGTCCATAGTGGCCTGACTCCC
CGTCGTGTAGATCACTACGATTCGTGAGGGCTTACCATCAGGCCCCAGCGCAGCAATGATGCCGCGAGAG
CCGCGTTCACCGGCCCCCGATTTGTCAGCAATGAACCAGCCAGCAGGGAGGGCCGAGCGAAGAAGTGGTC
CTGCTACTTTGTCCGCCTCCATCCAGTCTATGAGCTGCTGTCGTGATGCTAGAGTAAGAAGTTCGCCAGT
GAGTAGTTTCCGAAGAGTTGTGGCCATTGCTACTGGCATCGTGGTATCACGCTCGTCGTTCGGTATGGCT
TCGTTCAACTCTGGTTCCCAGCGGTCAAGCCGGGTCACATGATCACCCATATTATGAAGAAATGCAGTCA
GCTCCTTAGGGCCTCCGATCGTTGTCAGAAGTAAGTTGGCCGCGGTGTTGTCGCTCATGGTAATGGCAGC
ACTACACAATTCTCTTACCGTCATGCCATCCGTAAGATGCTTTTCCGTGACCGGCGAGTACTCAACCAAG
TCGTTTTGTGAGTAGTGTATACGGCGACCAAGCTGCTCTTGCCCGGCGTCTATACGGGACAACACCGCGC
CACATAGCAGTACTTTGAAAGTGCTCATCATCGGGAATCGTTCTTCGGGGCGGAAAGACTCAAGGATCTT
GCCGCTATTGAGATCCAGTTCGATATAGCCCACTCTTGCACCCAGTTGATCTTCAGCATCTTTTACTTTC
ACCAGCGTTTCGGGGTGTGCAAAAACAGGCAAGCAAAATGCCGCAAAGAAGGGAATGAGTGCGACACGAA
AATGTTGGATGCTCATACTCGTCCTTTTTCAATATTATTGAAGCATTTATCAGGGTTACTAGTACGTCTC
TCAAGGATAAGTAAGTAATATTAAGGTACGGGAGGTATTGGACAGGCCGCAATAAAATATCTTTATTTTC
ATTACATCTGTGTGTTGGTTTTTTGTGTGAATCGATAGTACTAACATACGCTCTCCATCAAAACAAAACG
AAACAAAACAAACTAGCAAAATAGGCTGTCCCCAGTGCAAGTGCAGGTGCCAGAACATTTCTCT
Features (pLannotate 1.2.2; 9 found; start..end, strand, type, name):
    472..2124    +  CDS            luciferase: firefly luciferase synthetic luc2 version of the luciferase gene
   2168..2289    -  polyA_signal   SV40 poly(A) signal: SV40 polyadenylation signal
   2312..2380    -  CDS            large T antigen (fragment): large T antigen from SV40 (simian virus 40)
   2396..2528    +  CDS            TcR (fragment): tetracycline efflux protein; tet; confers resistance to tetracycline
   2708..3296    -  rep_origin     ori: high-copy-number ColE1/pMB1/pBR322/pUC origin of replication
   3496..4356    -  CDS            AmpR: β-lactamase confers resistance to ampicillin, carbenicillin, and related antibiotics
   4357..4398    -  promoter       AmpR promoter (fragment): bla
   4461..4509    +  polyA_signal   poly(A) signal: synthetic polyadenylation signal
   4523..4614    +  misc_feature   pause site: RNA polymerase II transcriptional pause signal from the human α2 globin gene
