[The description below was written by a language model from this plasmid's Addgene catalogue record and pLannotate feature annotations shown in this document.]
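Description:
pGL410_INS421 is a mammalian reporter plasmid built on the promoterless pGL4.10[luc2] backbone, in which a fragment of the human insulin (INS) gene promoter of about 410 bp has been inserted between the SacI and HindIII sites of the multiple cloning region, both of which remain intact. The total size is 4,614 bp. The promoter fragment itself is not called out in the feature table, but the unannotated stretch upstream of the luciferase coding sequence corresponds to the position where it would sit. Immediately downstream lies luc2, the synthetic version of the firefly luciferase gene, followed by an SV40 polyadenylation signal. The short large T antigen fragment annotated there is most likely just part of that SV40 segment, and the tetracycline resistance fragment appears to be a backbone remnant rather than a functional gene.

Upstream of the cloning region, a synthetic poly(A) signal and an RNA polymerase II transcriptional pause site from the human α2 globin gene terminate spurious transcripts arising in the backbone. This lowers background so that luciferase output reflects activity of the inserted promoter. In bacteria the plasmid is maintained through a high-copy ColE1/pUC-type origin and selected with ampicillin via β-lactamase. There is no mammalian selection marker in the annotated features, so the construct is suited to transient transfection.

The plasmid reports transcriptional activity of the human insulin promoter as luciferase signal. The associated publication concerns regulation of insulin gene expression by DNA methylation, which suggests its use in assays of how methylation status or other factors affect promoter activity.
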