Addgene plasmid #49057: pGL410_INS421
Purpose: Expresses luciferase under control of human insulin gene promoter
Depositing lab: Kevin Ferreri. Depositing organization: Beckman Research Institute of the City of Hope. Publication: Insulin gene expression is regulated by DNA methylation. Kuroda A, Rauch TA, Todorov I, Ku HT, Al-Abdullah IH, Kandeel F, Mullen Y, Pfeifer GP, Ferreri K. PLoS One. 2009 Sep 9;4(9):e6953. doi: 10.1371/journal.pone.0006953. PubMed 19742322.
Backbone
  Vector backbone: pGL4.10[luc2]
  Backbone manufacturer: Promega
  Backbone size w/o insert (bp): 4242
  Total vector size (bp): 4614
  Vector type: Mammalian Expression
Growth in bacteria
  Bacterial resistance: Ampicillin, 100 μg/mL
  Growth temperature: 37°C
  Growth strain: DH5alpha
  Copy number: Unknown
Gene/Insert
  Gene/Insert name: human INS promoter
  Species: H. sapiens (human)
  Insert size (bp): 410
  Entrez Gene: INS (a.k.a. IDDM, IDDM1, IDDM2, ILPR, IRDN, MODY10, PNDM4)
  Promoter: INS promoter
  Cloning method: Restriction Enzyme; 5′ cloning site SacI (not destroyed); 3′ cloning site HindIII (not destroyed)
  Sequencing primers: 5′ RVprimer3; 3′ RVprimer4
Terms and licenses: Academic/Nonprofit Terms; Industry Terms: Not Available to Industry
How to cite: pGL410_INS421 was a gift from Kevin Ferreri (Addgene plasmid # 49057 ; http://n2t.net/addgene:49057 ; RRID:Addgene_49057)
