>Addgene plasmid #49057 | pGL410_INS421 | addgene partial sequence | sequence record 72989 | RVprimer3 5'-CTAGCAAAATAGGCTGTCCC-3'
ACTGGCCGGTACCTGAGCTCTGTGGGGACAGGGGTCTGGGGACAGCAGCGCAAAGAGCCCCGCCCTGCAG
CCTCCAGCTCTCCTGGTCTAATGTGGAAAGTGGCCCAGGTGAGGGCTTTGCTCTCCTGGAGACATTTGCC
CCCAGCTGTGAGCAGGGACAGGTCTGGCCACCGGGCCCCTGGTTAAGACTCTAATGACCCGCTGGTCCTG
AGGAAGAGGTGCTGACGACCAAGGAGATCTTCCCACAGACCCAGCACCAGGGAAATGGTCCGGAAATTGC
AGCCTCAGCCCCCAGCCATCTGCCGACCCCCCCACCCCAGGCCCTAATGGGCCAGGCGGCAGGGGTTGAC
AGGTAGGGGAGATGGGCTCTGAGACTATAAAGCCAGCGGGGGCCCAGCAGCCCTCAGCCCTCCAGGACAG
GCTGCATCAGAAGCTTGGCAATCCGGTACTGTTGGTAAAGCCACCATGGAAGATGCCAAAAACATTAAGA
AGGGCCCAGCGCCATTCTACCCACTCGAAGACGGGACCGCCGGCGAGCAGCTGCACAAAGCCATGAAGCG
CTACGCCCTGGTGCCCGGCACCATCGCCTTTACCGACGCACATATCGAGGTGGACATTACCTACGCCGAG
TACTTCGAGATGAGCGTTCGGCTGGCAGAAGCTATGAAGCGCTATGGGCTGAATACAAACCATCGGATCG
TGGTGTGCAGCGAGAATAGCTTGCAGTTCTTCATGCCCGTGTTGGGTGCCCTGTTCATCGGTGTGGCTGT
GGCCCCAGCTAACGACATCTACAACGAGCGCGAGCTGCTGAACAGCATGGGCATCAGCCAGCCCACCGTC
GTATTCGTGAGCAAGAAAGGGCTGCAAAAGATCCTCAACGTGCAAAAGAAGCTACCGATCATACAAAAGA
TCATCATCATGGATAGCAAGACCGACTACCAGGGCTTCCAAAGCATGTACACCTTCGTGACTTCCCATTT
GCCACCCGGCTTCAACGA
